Addgene plasmid #210962: pNLF1-N_DCAF1:1038-1400
Purpose: Mammalian expression of human DCAF1 fragment E1038 to E1400. N-terminal NanoLuc luciferase tag.
Depositing lab: Cheryl Arrowsmith. Depositing organization: University of Toronto. Publication: A Target Class Ligandability Evaluation of WD40 Repeat-Containing Proteins. Ackloo S, Li F, Szewczyk M, Seitova A, Loppnau P, Zeng H, Xu J, Ahmad S, Arnautova YA, Baghaie AJ, Beldar S, Bolotokova A, Centrella PA, Chau I, Clark MA, Cuozzo JW, Dehghani-Tafti S, Disch JS, Dong A, Dumas A, Feng JA, Ghiabi P, Gibson E, Gilmer J, Goldman B, Green SR, Guie MA, Guilinger JP, Harms N, Herasymenko O, Houliston S, Hutchinson A, Kearnes S, Keefe AD, Kimani SW, Kramer T, Kutera M, Kwak HA, Lento C, Li Y, Liu J, Loup J, Machado RAC, Mulhern CJ, Perveen S, Righetto GL, Riley P, Shrestha S, Sigel EA, Silva M, Sintchak MD, Slakman BL, Taylor RD, Thompson J, Torng W, Underkoffler C, von Rechenberg M, Walsh RT, Watson I, Wilson DJ, Wolf E, Yadav M, Yazdi AK, Zhang J, Zhang Y, Santhakumar V, Edwards AM, Barsyte-Lovejoy D, Schapira M, Brown PJ, Halabelian L, Arrowsmith CH. J Med Chem. 2025 Jan 23;68(2):1092-1112. doi: 10.1021/acs.jmedchem.4c02010. Epub 2024 Nov 4. PubMed 39495097.
Backbone
  Vector backbone: pNLF1-N
  Backbone manufacturer: Promega
  Vector type: Mammalian Expression
  Selectable markers: Hygromycin
Growth in bacteria
  Bacterial resistance: Ampicillin, 100 μg/mL
  Growth temperature: 37°C
  Growth strain: DH5alpha
  Copy number: High Copy
Gene/Insert
  Gene/Insert name: DCAF1:E1038-E1400
  Species: H. sapiens (human)
  Insert size (bp): 1089
  Mutation: wild type
  Entrez Gene: DCAF1 (a.k.a. RIP, VPRBP)
  Promoter: CMV
  Tag / fusion protein: NanoLuc luciferase (N terminal on insert)
  Cloning method: Ligation Independent Cloning
  Sequencing primers: 5′ gtaaccatcaacggagtgac; 3′ tatcatgtctgctcgaagc
Resource information
  A portion of this plasmid was derived from a plasmid made by: Mammalian Gene Collection (BC110371)
Terms and licenses: Academic/Nonprofit Terms; Industry Terms: Not Available to Industry
Depositor comments: 5' Cloning Site: EcoR1 (not destroyed), 3' Cloning Site: Xba1 (not destroyed). N terminal tag: mvftledfvgdwrqtagynldqvleqggvsslfqnlgvsvtpiqrivlsgenglkidihviipyeglsgdqmgqiekifkvvypvddhhfkvilhygtlvidgvtpnmidyfgrpyegiavfdgkkitvtgtlwngnkiiderlinpdgsllfrvtingvtgwrlcerilagssgaiasef.
How to cite: pNLF1-N_DCAF1:1038-1400 was a gift from Cheryl Arrowsmith (Addgene plasmid # 210962 ; http://n2t.net/addgene:210962 ; RRID:Addgene_210962)
