[The description below was written by a language model from this plasmid's Addgene catalogue record and pLannotate feature annotations shown in this document.]
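Description:
pNLF1-N_DCAF1:1038-1400 is a mammalian expression plasmid of about 7 kb, built on Promega's pNLF1-N backbone. It produces a fragment of human DCAF1 (also known as VPRBP), residues E1038 to E1400, fused at its N-terminus to NanoLuc luciferase. The 1,089 bp wild-type insert was derived from a Mammalian Gene Collection clone and introduced by ligation-independent cloning between EcoRI and XbaI sites that remain intact. Transcription is driven by the human cytomegalovirus immediate-early enhancer and promoter. A chimeric β-globin/immunoglobulin intron follows, which generally improves mRNA processing and expression. A T7 promoter just upstream of the codon-optimised Nluc reading frame would also permit in vitro transcription. The Nluc and DCAF1 coding regions are separated by a short linker, and the transcript ends at an SV40 polyadenylation signal.

For propagation in E. coli the plasmid carries a high-copy ColE1/pUC-type origin and the β-lactamase gene for ampicillin selection. It also has a cer site, which helps keep the plasmid monomeric. A separate cassette, made up of the SV40 enhancer/early promoter, the hygromycin phosphotransferase gene (hph) and a synthetic poly(A) signal, allows hygromycin selection of stably transfected mammalian cells. Several small annotated fragments (SET1, T7 terminator, large T antigen, M13 ori, bom, tnpA) appear to be short partial matches to backbone sequence rather than functional elements.

The record states the purpose only as mammalian expression of the tagged fragment. The associated publication concerns the ligandability of WD40 repeat proteins. NanoLuc fusions of this kind are commonly used as energy donors in bioluminescence-based cellular assays such as NanoBRET, but the record does not name a specific assay.
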