Features (pLannotate 1.2.2; 20 found; start..end, strand, type, name):
    140..517     +  enhancer       CMV enhancer: human cytomegalovirus immediate early enhancer
    519..718     +  promoter       CMV promoter: human cytomegalovirus (CMV) immediate early promoter
    857..989     +  intron         chimeric intron: chimera between introns from human β-globin and immunoglobulin heavy chain genes
   1033..1051    +  promoter       T7 promoter: promoter for bacteriophage T7 RNA polymerase
   1065..1577    +  CDS            Nluc: NanoLuc® luciferase human codon-optimized
   1608..2696    +  CDS            DCAF1 (fragment): DCAF1_HUMAN - Also known as KIAA0800, RIP, VPRBP. Experimental evidence at protein level: Swiss-Prot protein existence level 1. (Microbial infection) In case of infection by HIV-2 virus, it is recruited by HIV-2 Vpx in order to hijack the CUL4A-RBX1-DDB1- DCAF1/VPRBP function leading to enhanced efficiency of macrophage infection and promotion of the replication of cognate primate lentiviruses in cells of monocyte/macrophage lineage. From Homo sapiens (Human).
   2745..2770    +  CDS            SET1 (fragment): solubility-enhancement tag derived from T7 phage gene 10B
   2778..2794    +  terminator     T7 terminator (fragment): transcription terminator for bacteriophage T7 RNA polymerase
   2814..2935    -  polyA_signal   SV40 poly(A) signal: SV40 polyadenylation signal
   2958..3026    -  CDS            large T antigen (fragment): large T antigen from SV40 (simian virus 40)
   3031..3063    +  rep_origin     M13 ori (fragment): M13 bacteriophage origin of replication; arrow indicates direction of (+) strand synthesis
   3064..3115    -  misc_feature   bom (fragment): basis of mobility region from pBR322
   3180..3537    +  promoter       SV40 promoter: SV40 enhancer and early promoter
   3568..4590    +  CDS            hph: KHYB_ECOLX - Experimental evidence at protein level: Swiss-Prot protein existence level 1. The aminoglycoside phosphotransferases achieve inactivation of their antibiotic substrates by phosphorylation. Only phosphorylates hygromycin and closely related compounds such as demethyl analogs and destomycin. From Escherichia coli.
   4629..4677    +  polyA_signal   poly(A) signal: synthetic polyadenylation signal
   4698..4790    -  CDS            tnpA (fragment): TN5P_ECOLX - Also known as tnp. Experimental evidence at protein level: Swiss-Prot protein existence level 1. Mediates transposition of transposon Tn5 by a 'cut and paste' mechanism. First, the monomeric transposase binds the 19 bp inverted DNA repeats flanking the transposon. Then, dimerization of the DNA- bound transposase creates a synaptic DNA complex. After nicking of the first DNA strand, excision of the transposon proceeds through a series of intermediates. The transposase then mediates the insertion of the transposon at a new site by strand transfer. The activity of the wild- type tran
   4833..4937    +  promoter       AmpR promoter: bla
   4938..5798    +  CDS            AmpR: β-lactamase; bla; confers resistance to ampicillin, carbenicillin, and related antibiotics
   5956..6544    -  rep_origin     ori: high-copy-number ColE1/pMB1/pBR322/pUC origin of replication
   6660..6943    +  misc_feature   cer region: ColE1-derived recombination site that helps to maintain plasmids as monomers
>Addgene plasmid #210962 | pNLF1-N_DCAF1:1038-1400 | addgene full sequence | sequence record 423301 | Addgene NGS Result
TCAATATTGGCCATTAGCCATATTATTCATTGGTTATATAGCATAAATCAATATTGGCTATTGGCCATTG
CATACGTTGTATCTATATCATAATATGTACATTTATATTGGCTCATGTCCAATATGACCGCCATGTTGGC
ATTGATTATTGACTAGTTATTAATAGTAATCAATTACGGGGTCATTAGTTCATAGCCCATATATGGAGTT
CCGCGTTACATAACTTACGGTAAATGGCCCGCCTGGCTGACCGCCCAACGACCCCCGCCCATTGACGTCA
ATAATGACGTATGTTCCCATAGTAACGCCAATAGGGACTTTCCATTGACGTCAATGGGTGGAGTATTTAC
GGTAAACTGCCCACTTGGCAGTACATCAAGTGTATCATATGCCAAGTCCGCCCCCTATTGACGTCAATGA
CGGTAAATGGCCCGCCTGGCATTATGCCCAGTACATGACCTTACGGGACTTTCCTACTTGGCAGTACATC
TACGTATTAGTCATCGCTATTACCATGGTGATGCGGTTTTGGCAGTACACCAATGGGCGTGGATAGCGGT
TTGACTCACGGGGATTTCCAAGTCTCCACCCCATTGACGTCAATGGGAGTTTGTTTTGGCACCAAAATCA
ACGGGACTTTCCAAAATGTCGTAATAACCCCGCCCCGTTGACGCAAATGGGCGGTAGGCGTGTACGGTGG
GAGGTCTATATAAGCAGAGCTGGTTTAGTGAACCGTCAGATCACTAGAAGCTTTATTGCGGTAGTTTATC
ACAGTTAAATTGCTAACGCAGTCAGTGCTTCTGACACAACAGTCTCGAACTTAAGCTGCAGAAGTTGGTC
GTGAGGCACTGGGCAGGTAAGTATCAAGGTTACAAGACAGGTTTAAGGAGACCAATAGAAACTGGGCTTG
TCGAGACAGAGAAGACTCTTGCGTTTCTGATAGGCACCTATTGGTCTTACTGACATCCACTTTGCCTTTC
TCTCCACAGGTGTCCACTCCCAGTTCAATTACAGCTCTTAAGGCTAGAGTATTAATACGACTCACTATAG
GGCTAGCGCTCACCATGGTCTTCACACTCGAAGATTTCGTTGGGGACTGGCGACAGACAGCCGGCTACAA
CCTGGACCAAGTCCTTGAACAGGGAGGTGTGTCCAGTTTGTTTCAGAATCTCGGGGTGTCCGTAACTCCG
ATCCAAAGGATTGTCCTGAGCGGTGAAAATGGGCTGAAGATCGACATCCATGTCATCATCCCGTATGAAG
GTCTGAGCGGCGACCAAATGGGCCAGATCGAAAAAATTTTTAAGGTGGTGTACCCTGTGGATGATCATCA
CTTTAAGGTGATCCTGCACTATGGCACACTGGTAATCGACGGGGTTACGCCGAACATGATCGACTATTTC
GGACGGCCGTATGAAGGCATCGCCGTGTTCGACGGCAAAAAGATCACTGTAACAGGGACCCTGTGGAACG
GCAACAAAATTATCGACGAGCGCCTGATCAACCCCGACGGCTCCCTGCTGTTCCGAGTAACCATCAACGG
AGTGACCGGCTGGCGGCTGTGCGAACGCATTCTGGCGGGCTCGAGCGGCGCGATCGCTTCCGAATTCGAG
CCAAAACAGAGGCGGCAAGCGCCAATAAACTTTACGTCAAGGCTAAACCGCAGGGCATCATTTCCAAAGT
ATGGAGGGGTGGATGGCGGATGCTTTGATAGGCACCTTATCTTTAGCAGATTCCGTCCTATTTCAGTGTT
CCGGGAAGCCAATGAAGATGAGAGTGGCTTCACCTGCTGTGCATTCTCAGCACGGGAGCGGTTCCTGATG
CTTGGCACCTGCACAGGGCAGCTGAAGCTCTATAATGTGTTTAGTGGACAGGAGGAGGCCAGCTATAACT
GTCACAACTCAGCCATCACACATCTTGAACCTTCCAGGGATGGGTCCTTGCTGCTGACATCTGCTACTTG
GAGCCAGCCTTTGTCTGCACTTTGGGGAATGAAGTCAGTATTTGATATGAAGCATTCCTTCACAGAAGAT
CACTATGTTGAGTTCAGTAAGCACTCCCAGGATCGGGTCATCGGCACAAAAGGAGACATTGCCCACATTT
ATGATATTCAGACTGGCAACAAGCTGTTGACTCTGTTTAACCCAGATCTTGCCAACAACTACAAGAGGAA
CTGTGCCACCTTTAATCCTACAGATGATCTTGTCTTAAATGATGGCGTCCTCTGGGATGTCCGCTCTGCA
CAGGCCATCCACAAGTTTGACAAGTTCAATATGAACATCAGTGGTGTTTTCCATCCAAATGGACTGGAGG
TGATCATTAATACTGAGATTTGGGACCTTCGAACTTTTCATCTTTTGCATACTGTTCCCGCTCTGGATCA
GTGTCGCGTGGTGTTCAATCACACGGGAACAGTGATGTATGGAGCTATGTTGCAGGCAGATGATGAAGAT
GACTTAATGGAAGAGAGGATGAAAAGCCCCTTTGGGTCATCCTTCCGAACATTTAATGCAACTGACTACA
AACCTATAGCAACCATTGATGTGAAACGGAACATCTTTGACCTGTGTACAGACACCAAAGACTGCTATCT
TGCTGTCATTGAGAATCAAGGCAGCATGGATGCCCTGAACATGGACACAGTATGCAGGCTGTATGAAGTG
GGCAGGCAGCGTCTGGCAGAGGATGAGGATGAAGAGTAATAATCTAGATTTGGGCCCAATTCCTGCAGGA
TTTTGCGGCCGCTTGCTGAGTTGGCTGCTGCCACCGCTGAGCAATAACTAGCATAACCCCTTGGCCGCTT
CGAGCAGACATGATAAGATACATTGATGAGTTTGGACAAACCACAACTAGAATGCAGTGAAAAAAATGCT
TTATTTGTGAAATTTGTGATGCTATTGCTTTATTTGTAACCATTATAAGCTGCAATAAACAAGTTAACAA
CAACAATTGCATTCATTTTATGTTTCAGGTTCAGGGGGAGATGTGGGAGGTTTTTTTAAGCAAGTAAAAC
CTCTACAAATGTGGTAAAATCGAATTTTAACAAAATATTAACGCTTACAATTTCCTGATGCGGTATTTTC
TCCTTACGCATCTGTGCGGTATTTCACACCGCATACGCGGATCTGCGCAGCACCATGGCCTGAAATAACC
TCTGAAAGAGGAACTTGGTTAGGTACCTTCTGAGGCGGAAAGAACCAGCTGTGGAATGTGTGTCAGTTAG
GGTGTGGAAAGTCCCCAGGCTCCCCAGCAGGCAGAAGTATGCAAAGCATGCATCTCAATTAGTCAGCAAC
CAGGTGTGGAAAGTCCCCAGGCTCCCCAGCAGGCAGAAGTATGCAAAGCATGCATCTCAATTAGTCAGCA
ACCATAGTCCCGCCCCTAACTCCGCCCATCCCGCCCCTAACTCCGCCCAGTTCCGCCCATTCTCCGCCCC
ATGGCTGACTAATTTTTTTTATTTATGCAGAGGCCGAGGCCGCCTCGGCCTCTGAGCTATTCCAGAAGTA
GTGAGGAGGCTTTTTTGGAGGCCTAGGCTTTTGCAAAAAGCTCGATTCTTCTGACACTAGCGCCACCATG
AAGAAGCCCGAACTCACCGCTACCAGCGTTGAAAAATTTCTCATCGAGAAGTTCGACAGTGTGAGCGACC
TGATGCAGTTGTCGGAGGGCGAAGAGAGCCGAGCCTTCAGCTTCGATGTCGGCGGACGCGGCTATGTACT
GCGGGTGAATAGCTGCGCTGATGGCTTCTACAAAGACCGCTACGTGTACCGCCACTTCGCCAGCGCTGCA
CTACCCATCCCCGAAGTGTTGGACATCGGCGAGTTCAGCGAGAGCCTGACATACTGCATCAGTAGACGCG
CCCAAGGCGTTACTCTCCAAGACCTCCCCGAAACAGAGCTGCCTGCTGTGTTACAGCCTGTCGCCGAAGC
TATGGATGCTATTGCCGCCGCCGACCTCAGTCAAACCAGCGGCTTCGGCCCATTCGGGCCCCAAGGCATC
GGCCAGTACACAACCTGGCGGGATTTCATTTGCGCCATTGCTGATCCCCATGTCTACCACTGGCAGACCG
TGATGGACGACACCGTGTCCGCCAGCGTAGCTCAAGCCCTGGACGAACTGATGCTGTGGGCCGAAGACTG
TCCCGAGGTGCGCCACCTCGTCCATGCCGACTTCGGCAGCAACAACGTCCTGACCGACAACGGCCGCATC
ACCGCCGTAATCGACTGGTCCGAAGCTATGTTCGGGGACAGTCAGTACGAGGTGGCCAACATCTTCTTCT
GGCGGCCCTGGCTGGCTTGCATGGAGCAGCAGACTCGCTACTTCGAGCGCCGGCATCCCGAGCTGGCCGG
CAGCCCTCGTCTGCGAGCCTACATGCTGCGCATCGGCCTGGATCAGCTCTACCAGAGCCTCGTGGACGGC
AACTTCGACGATGCTGCCTGGGCTCAAGGCCGCTGCGATGCCATCGTCCGCAGCGGGGCCGGCACCGTCG
GTCGCACACAAATCGCTCGCCGGAGCGCAGCCGTATGGACCGACGGCTGCGTCGAGGTGCTGGCCGACAG
CGGCAACCGCCGGCCCAGTACACGACCGCGCGCTAAGGAGGTAGGTCGAGTTTAGACTCTAGCCATCACG
ATGGCCGCAATAAAATATCTTTATTTTCATTACATCTGTGTGTTGGTTTTTTGTGTGAATCGATAGCGAT
AAGGATCCTCTTTGCGCTTGCGTTTTCCCTTGTCCAGATAGCCCAGTAGCTGACATTCATCCGGGGTCAG
CACCGTTTCTGCGGACTGGCTTTCTACGTAATGGTTTCTTAGACGTCAGGTGGCACTTTTCGGGGAAATG
TGCGCGGAACCCCTATTTGTTTATTTTTCTAAATACATTCAAATATGTATCCGCTCATGAGACAATAACC
CTGATAAATGCTTCAATAATATTGAAAAAGGAAGAGTATGAGTATTCAACATTTCCGTGTCGCCCTTATT
CCCTTTTTTGCGGCATTTTGCCTTCCTGTTTTTGCTCACCCAGAAACGCTGGTGAAAGTAAAAGATGCTG
AAGATCAGTTGGGTGCACGAGTGGGTTACATCGAACTGGATCTCAACAGCGGTAAGATCCTTGAGAGTTT
TCGCCCCGAAGAACGTTTTCCAATGATGAGCACTTTCAAAGTTCTGCTATGTGGCGCGGTATTATCCCGT
ATTGACGCCGGGCAAGAGCAACTCGGTCGCCGCATACACTATTCTCAGAATGACTTGGTTGAGTACTCAC
CAGTCACAGAAAAGCATCTTACGGATGGCATGACAGTAAGAGAATTATGCAGTGCTGCCATAACCATGAG
TGATAACACTGCGGCCAACTTACTTCTGACAACTATCGGAGGACCGAAGGAGCTAACCGCTTTTTTGCAC
AACATGGGGGATCATGTAACTCGCCTTGATCGTTGGGAACCGGAGCTGAATGAAGCCATACCAAACGACG
AGCGTGACACCACGATGCCTGTAGCAATGGCAACAACGTTGCGCAAACTATTAACTGGCGAACTACTTAC
TCTAGCTTCCCGGCAACAATTAATAGACTGGATGGAGGCGGATAAAGTTGCAGGACCACTTCTGCGCTCG
GCCCTTCCGGCTGGCTGGTTTATTGCTGATAAATCTGGAGCCGGTGAGCGTGGGTCTCGCGGTATCATTG
CAGCACTGGGGCCAGATGGTAAGCCCTCCCGTATCGTAGTTATCTACACGACGGGGAGTCAGGCAACTAT
GGATGAACGAAATAGACAGATCGCTGAGATAGGTGCCTCACTGATTAAGCATTGGTAATTCGAAATGACC
GACCAAGCGACGCCCAACCGGTATCAGCTCACTCAAAGGCGGTAATACGGTTATCCACAGAATCAGGGGA
TAACGCAGGAAAGAACATGTGAGCAAAAGGCCAGCAAAAGGCCAGGAACCGTAAAAAGGCCGCGTTGCTG
GCGTTTTTCCATAGGCTCCGCCCCCCTGACGAGCATCACAAAAATCGACGCTCAAGTCAGAGGTGGCGAA
ACCCGACAGGACTATAAAGATACCAGGCGTTTCCCCCTGGAAGCTCCCTCGTGCGCTCTCCTGTTCCGAC
CCTGCCGCTTACCGGATACCTGTCCGCCTTTCTCCCTTCGGGAAGCGTGGCGCTTTCTCATAGCTCACGC
TGTAGGTATCTCAGTTCGGTGTAGGTCGTTCGCTCCAAGCTGGGCTGTGTGCACGAACCCCCCGTTCAGC
CCGACCGCTGCGCCTTATCCGGTAACTATCGTCTTGAGTCCAACCCGGTAAGACACGACTTATCGCCACT
GGCAGCAGCCACTGGTAACAGGATTAGCAGAGCGAGGTATGTAGGCGGTGCTACAGAGTTCTTGAAGTGG
TGGCCTAACTACGGCTACACTAGAAGGACAGTATTTGGTATCTGCGCTCTGCTGAAGCCAGTTACCTTCG
GAAAAAGAGTTGGTAGCTCTTGATCCGGCAAACAAACCACCGCTGGTAGCGGTGGTTTTTTTGTTTGCAA
GCAGCAGATTACGCGCAGAAAAAAAGGATTTCAAGAAGATCCTTTGATCTTTTCTACGGGGTCTGACGCT
CAGTGGAACGAAAACTCACGTTAAGGGATTTTGGTCATGAGATTATCAAAAAGGATCTTCACCTAGATCC
TTTTATAGTCCGGAAATACAGGAACGCACGCTGGATGGCCCTTCGCTGGGATGGTGAAACCATGAAAAAT
GGCAGCTTCAGTGGATTAAGTGGGGGTAATGTGGCCTGTACCCTCTGGTTGCATAGGTATTCATACGGTT
AAAATTTATCAGGCGCGATTGCGGCAGTTTTTCGGGTGGTTTGTTGCCATTTTTACCTGTCTGCTGCCGT
GATCGCGCTGAACGCGTTTTAGCGGTGCGTACAATTAAGGGATTATGGTAAATCCACTTACTGTCTGCCC
TCGTAGCCATCGAGATAAACCGCAGTACTCCGGCCACGATGCGTCCGGCGTAGAGGATCGAGATCT
