>Addgene plasmid #210962 | pNLF1-N_DCAF1:1038-1400 | depositor partial sequence | sequence record 411404 | Insert sequence
GAGCCAAAACAGAGGCGGCAAGCGCCAATAAACTTTACGTCAAGGCTAAACCGCAGGGCATCATTTCCAA
AGTATGGAGGGGTGGATGGCGGATGCTTTGATAGGCACCTTATCTTTAGCAGATTCCGTCCTATTTCAGT
GTTCCGGGAAGCCAATGAAGATGAGAGTGGCTTCACCTGCTGTGCATTCTCAGCACGGGAGCGGTTCCTG
ATGCTTGGCACCTGCACAGGGCAGCTGAAGCTCTATAATGTGTTTAGTGGACAGGAGGAGGCCAGCTATA
ACTGTCACAACTCAGCCATCACACATCTTGAACCTTCCAGGGATGGGTCCTTGCTGCTGACATCTGCTAC
TTGGAGCCAGCCTTTGTCTGCACTTTGGGGAATGAAGTCAGTATTTGATATGAAGCATTCCTTCACAGAA
GATCACTATGTTGAGTTCAGTAAGCACTCCCAGGATCGGGTCATCGGCACAAAAGGAGACATTGCCCACA
TTTATGATATTCAGACTGGCAACAAGCTGTTGACTCTGTTTAACCCAGATCTTGCCAACAACTACAAGAG
GAACTGTGCCACCTTTAATCCTACAGATGATCTTGTCTTAAATGATGGCGTCCTCTGGGATGTCCGCTCT
GCACAGGCCATCCACAAGTTTGACAAGTTCAATATGAACATCAGTGGTGTTTTCCATCCAAATGGACTGG
AGGTGATCATTAATACTGAGATTTGGGACCTTCGAACTTTTCATCTTTTGCATACTGTTCCCGCTCTGGA
TCAGTGTCGCGTGGTGTTCAATCACACGGGAACAGTGATGTATGGAGCTATGTTGCAGGCAGATGATGAA
GATGACTTAATGGAAGAGAGGATGAAAAGCCCCTTTGGGTCATCCTTCCGAACATTTAATGCAACTGACT
ACAAACCTATAGCAACCATTGATGTGAAACGGAACATCTTTGACCTGTGTACAGACACCAAAGACTGCTA
TCTTGCTGTCATTGAGAATCAAGGCAGCATGGATGCCCTGAACATGGACACAGTATGCAGGCTGTATGAA
GTGGGCAGGCAGCGTCTGGCAGAGGATGAGGATGAAGAG
